Addgene plasmid #201089: pPOTv6-puro-3Ty:tagRFPt:3Ty
Purpose: Trypanosoma brucei PCR only tagging (pPOT) vector for endogenous gene tagging
Depositing lab: Samuel Dean. Depositing organization: University of Warwick. Publication: A comprehensive toolkit for protein localization and functional analysis in trypanosomatids. Paterou A, Saez Conde J, Tyc J, Sunter JD, Vaughan S, Gull K, Dean S. Open Biol. 2025 Apr;15(4):240361. doi: 10.1098/rsob.240361. Epub 2025 Apr 2. PubMed 40169015.
Backbone
  Vector backbone: pPOT
  Vector type: Unspecified
Growth in bacteria
  Bacterial resistance: Ampicillin, 100 μg/mL
  Growth temperature: 37°C
  Growth strain: NEB Stable
  Copy number: High Copy
Gene/Insert
  Gene/Insert name: tagRFPt
  Species: Synthetic
  Promoter: read through
  Cloning method: Restriction Enzyme; 5′ cloning site HindIII (not destroyed); 3′ cloning site BamHI (not destroyed)
  Sequencing primers: 5′ cTATGGGTTCTGGTAGTG; 3′ cTTAACTACCCGATCCTG
Terms and licenses: Academic/Nonprofit Terms; Industry Terms: Not Available to Industry
Depositor comments: Please visit https://doi.org/10.1101/2023.04.21.537815 for bioRxiv preprint. A R102C mutation was found in puromycin that does not affect plasmid function.
How to cite: pPOTv6-puro-3Ty:tagRFPt:3Ty was a gift from Samuel Dean (Addgene plasmid # 201089 ; http://n2t.net/addgene:201089 ; RRID:Addgene_201089)
