[The description below was written by a language model from this plasmid's Addgene catalogue record and pLannotate feature annotations shown in this document.]
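Description:
pPOTv6-puro-3Ty:tagRFPt:3Ty is a PCR-only tagging (pPOT) template plasmid for tagging genes at their endogenous loci in Trypanosoma brucei. It is not meant to be maintained or expressed as a plasmid in the parasite. Instead, it serves as a template from which a tag-plus-marker cassette is amplified, in pPOT-style tagging typically with long primers that add short homology arms so the product integrates at the target gene. In E. coli the roughly 6.2 kb plasmid is carried on a high-copy ColE1/pUC-type origin with ampicillin selection (AmpR under its own bla promoter). The backbone also retains typical cloning-vector remnants: an f1 origin, lacZα and lacI fragments, the lac promoter/operator region, and flanking T7 and SP6 promoters.

The payload is TagRFP-T, a constitutively fluorescent red protein derived from Entacmaea quadricolor, cloned between retained HindIII and BamHI sites. According to the construct name it is flanked on each side by a triple Ty epitope tag, although these tags are not annotated in the feature table. The table shows two copies of the puromycin N-acetyltransferase gene (pac), one upstream and one downstream of the fluorescent protein. This layout is consistent with one template supplying either a marker-then-tag amplicon or a tag-then-marker amplicon, for N- or C-terminal tagging respectively, though the record does not say so explicitly. The promoter is listed as "read through", meaning the cassette has no dedicated promoter and depends on transcription through the integration locus. The intergenic RNA-processing sequences between the coding regions are not annotated. The depositor notes an R102C substitution in the puromycin resistance gene that does not affect function. The fusion proteins produced allow localisation by red fluorescence or by detection of the Ty epitope.
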