Features (pLannotate 1.2.2; 15 found; start..end, strand, type, name):
    171..767     +  CDS            pac: PUAC_STRAD - Protein predicted: Swiss-Prot protein existence level 4. Detoxification of puromycin. From Streptomyces alboniger.
   1266..1997    +  CDS            TagRFP-T: TagRFP-T is a basic (constitutively fluorescent) red fluorescent protein published in 2008, derived from Entacmaea quadricolor. It has low acid sensitivity.
   2502..3098    +  CDS            pac: PUAC_STRAD - Protein predicted: Swiss-Prot protein existence level 4. Detoxification of puromycin. From Streptomyces alboniger.
   3294..3312    -  promoter       SP6 promoter: promoter for bacteriophage SP6 RNA polymerase
   3354..3370    -  protein_bind   lac operator: The lac repressor binds to the lac operator to inhibit transcription in E. coli. This inhibition can be relieved by adding lactose or isopropyl-β-D-thiogalactopyranoside (IPTG). lac repressor encoded by lacI
   3378..3408    -  promoter       lac promoter: promoter for the E. coli lac operon
   3423..3444    -  protein_bind   CAP binding site: CAP binding activates transcription in the presence of cAMP. E. coli catabolite activator protein
   3457..3549    -  CDS            lacI (fragment): lac repressor; lacI; The lac repressor binds to the lac operator to inhibit transcription in E. coli. This inhibition can be relieved by adding lactose or isopropyl-β-D-thiogalactopyranoside (IPTG).
   3732..4320    -  rep_origin     ori: high-copy-number ColE1/pMB1/pBR322/pUC origin of replication
   4491..5351    -  CDS            AmpR: β-lactamase; bla; confers resistance to ampicillin, carbenicillin, and related antibiotics
   5352..5456    -  promoter       AmpR promoter: bla
   5483..5533    +  misc_feature   bom (fragment): basis of mobility region from pBR322
   5534..5989    -  rep_origin     f1 ori (sequence partly withheld): f1 bacteriophage origin of replication; arrow indicates direction of (+) strand synthesis
   5993..6150    -  CDS            lacZα (fragment): LacZα fragment of β-galactosidase; lacZ fragment
   6153..2       +  promoter       T7 promoter (across the origin): promoter for bacteriophage T7 RNA polymerase
>Addgene plasmid #201089 | pPOTv6-puro-3Ty:tagRFPt:3Ty | addgene full sequence | sequence record 400587 | Addgene NGS Result
GGGCGAATTGGGCCCGTATAATGCAGACCTGCTGCAAGCTAGGGGCACAGCAAGGTCTTCTGAAATTCAT
GTTTTTTTTTTTTTTACTCTGCATTGCAGTCTCCGCTCTTATTTAGTTTTGCTTTACGTAAGGTCTCGTT
GCTGCCATAAAATAAGCTCTAGTGGAATTCATGACTGAATACAAGCCAACGGTTCGTCTTGCTACGCGAG
ACGATGTGCCGCGGGCCGTACGGACGCTGGCTGCTGCGTTCGCTGATTATCCCGCCACCCGACATACGGT
TGACCCAGATCGACACATTGAGCGAGTCACAGAACTTCAAGAGTTATTCTTAACACGGGTGGGCTTGGAC
ATTGGTAAGGTTTGGGTTGCGGACGATGGCGCGGCTGTTGCGGTGTGGACGACGCCAGAGTCAGTCGAAG
CGGGCGCAGTGTTTGCTGAGATCGGTCCCCGAATGGCGGAGCTTAGCGGGTCATGCCTCGCTGCACAACA
GCAGATGGAAGGTCTGTTGGCACCACATAGACCTAAGGAGCCGGCTTGGTTCTTAGCGACAGTTGGCGTC
AGTCCGGACCACCAAGGTAAGGGGCTGGGTTCAGCGGTTGTTCTTCCAGGAGTAGAGGCTGCGGAAAGGG
CAGGTGTGCCGGCGTTCCTTGAAACGTCTGCACCACGTAACCTTCCTTTTTACGAGAGATTGGGGTTTAC
AGTAACAGCAGATGTTGAAGTGCCTGAAGGGCCGAGGACATGGTGCATGACACGTAAGCCGGGAGCCTAA
CCATGGTGCCCATTTAGTTGGCCTTTCCCTTGTCTCGTGTCTTTTCCGTGGAAAGGTTCCCGGAGTAATC
TGATGGCACAGCAGGGAGGTGCGCCTGCAGGTTGGTTAGGAAGGGGGGATGATGTAAAAGAAGAAAATGG
GGGGATTCGAGCCCCACGCGTTGCTCAAGCTGTGTAGCGCAGGCGTTTCCTTACATATTTCTCTAACAGG
CACGGAAGCCTAACAAATACACTTGGCTTATTTTTTTGCCCCCTCATGTCTTGTACAAATATTTGCGATA
GCTTAGCTATCAGCCACATTAATCAAACAAGTATACCAACAAGCCCGAAAACAGAAACTCAACTGCAACG
GGTACCTATGGGTTCTGGTAGTGGTTCCGGTTCCGGTTCTGAGGTACACACAAACCAGGACCCACTGGAC
GGCTCCGAGGTGCATACCAATCAAGATCCGCTGGACGGCTCTGAAGTTCACACCAATCAAGATCCCTTGG
ATAAGCTTGTCTCGAAGGGAGAGGAGCTTATAAAGGAAAATATGCACATGAAGTTATATATGGAAGGAAC
GGTTAATAATCACCATTTTAAATGTACGTCAGAAGGTGAAGGAAAGCCATACGAGGGCACACAGACTATG
AGGATAAAGGTTGTCGAGGGAGGCCCACTGCCTTTCGCGTTCGATATTCTCGCCACGTCTTTTATGTATG
GCTCAAGGACTTTCATCAATCATACGCAGGGCATCCCGGACTTTTTCAAGCAGAGTTTTCCTGAGGGGTT
TACGTGGGAGCGTGTTACCACATACGAAGATGGAGGAGTGCTTACCGCAACTCAGGACACTTCATTACAA
GACGGATGCCTGATCTATAACGTTAAGATCCGCGGAGTGAATTTCCCGAGTAACGGACCAGTGATGCAAA
AGAAAACACTTGGATGGGAAGCTAACACGGAGATGTTGTATCCCGCAGATGGGGGTTTGGAGGGCAGGAC
AGACATGGCATTAAAATTGGTGGGCGGTGGTCACCTGATCTGTAATTTTAAGACGACGTATCGAAGTAAG
AAACCTGCTAAGAACTTGAAGATGCCAGGGGTCTACTACGTCGATCATCGCCTTGAGAGGATTAAAGAGG
CAGATAAGGAGACCTATGTAGAACAGCACGAGGTGGCTGTGGCCCGTTACTGCGATCTGCCCTCGAAGTT
AGGTCACAAATTAAACGGCATGGACGAATTGTACAAGGGATCCGAGGTACATACAAATCAGGACCCCCTC
GATGGTAGTGAAGTCCATACAAATCAGGACCCGCTGGATGGCTCAGAGGTTCATACGAACCAAGATCCTC
TTGATGGATCAGGATCTGGATCAGGATCGGGTAGTTAAGAGCTCCGCTGCGCTTAAATGTCTTTCATTAT
AATCAATGTATAACCTTTATGTAGTATTTCAATCTATGCCGCTGTGTACGTGCACTGCGGTGCCTATCCT
TCGGCATTAGAGAGTCACTGTTTGTGTAGATCGTAGCTGCATGTCTGACATCTGGTTCATTAGTGCCGTT
TTGAGTCTGCACTGTTGTGCAACTTGATATTCATCACTGCACACCAACCGTGTGTTTCCTCCTTTGGGTG
CACCCTTTAATCCTTGTCTTCTCCTTTTTTGTCTCTTTCCCCCTCGAAAAGGTGTCAAACTACTGCCGCA
TAAACTACGGTTATCCCAAATTTAAGAGAAAGCAATAAAGCATCAGCTAGCATGACTGAATACAAGCCAA
CGGTTCGTCTTGCTACGCGAGACGATGTGCCGCGGGCCGTACGGACGCTGGCTGCTGCGTTCGCTGATTA
TCCCGCCACCCGACATACGGTTGACCCAGATCGACACATTGAGCGAGTCACAGAACTTCAAGAGTTATTC
TTAACACGGGTGGGCTTGGACATTGGTAAGGTTTGGGTTGCGGACGATGGCGCGGCTGTTGCGGTGTGGA
CGACGCCAGAGTCAGTCGAAGCGGGCGCAGTGTTTGCTGAGATCGGTCCCCGAATGGCGGAGCTTAGCGG
GTCACGCCTCGCTGCACAACAGCAGATGGAAGGTCTGTTGGCACCACATAGACCTAAGGAGCCGGCTTGG
TTCTTAGCGACAGTTGGCGTCAGTCCGGACCACCAAGGTAAGGGGCTGGGTTCAGCGGTTGTTCTTCCAG
GAGTAGAGGCTGCGGAAAGGGCAGGTGTGCCGGCGTTCCTTGAAACGTCTGCACCACGTAACCTTCCTTT
TTACGAGAGATTGGGGTTTACAGTAACAGCAGATGTTGAAGTGCCTGAAGGGCCGAGGACATGGTGCATG
ACACGTAAGCCGGGAGCCTAACTCGAGTGCCCATTTAGTTGGCTTTTCCCTTGTCTCGTGTCTTTTCCGT
GGAAAGGTTCCCGGAGTAATCTGATGGCACAGCAGGGAGGTGCGCCTGCAGGTTGGTTAGGAAGGGGGGA
TGATGTAAAAGAAGAAAATGGGGGGATTCGAGCCCCGCACAGGTCTCTCAAATTGGATGCATAGCTTGAG
TATTCTATAGTGTCACCTAAATAGCTTGGCGTAATCATGGTCATAGCTGTTTCCTGTGTGAAATTGTTAT
CCGCTCACAATTCCACACAACATACGAGCCGGAAGCATAAAGTGTAAAGCCTGGGGTGCCTAATGAGTGA
GCTAACTCACATTAATTGCGTTGCGCTCACTGCCCGCTTTCCAGTCGGGAAACCTGTCGTGCCAGCTGCA
TTAATGAATCGGCCAACGCGCGGGGAGAGGCGGTTTGCGTATTGGGCGCTCTTCCGCTTCCTCGCTCACT
GACTCGCTGCGCTCGGTCGTTCGGCTGCGGCGAGCGGTATCAGCTCACTCAAAGGCGGTAATACGGTTAT
CCACAGAATCAGGGGATAACGCAGGAAAGAACATGTGAGCAAAAGGCCAGCAAAAGGCCAGGAACCGTAA
AAAGGCCGCGTTGCTGGCGTTTTTCCATAGGCTCCGCCCCCCTGACGAGCATCACAAAAATCGACGCTCA
AGTCAGAGGTGGCGAAACCCGACAGGACTATAAAGATACCAGGCGTTTCCCCCTGGAAGCTCCCTCGTGC
GCTCTCCTGTTCCGACCCTGCCGCTTACCGGATACCTGTCCGCCTTTCTCCCTTCGGGAAGCGTGGCGCT
TTCTCATAGCTCACGCTGTAGGTATCTCAGTTCGGTGTAGGTCGTTCGCTCCAAGCTGGGCTGTGTGCAC
GAACCCCCCGTTCAGCCCGACCGCTGCGCCTTATCCGGTAACTATCGTCTTGAGTCCAACCCGGTAAGAC
ACGACTTATCGCCACTGGCAGCAGCCACTGGTAACAGGATTAGCAGAGCGAGGTATGTAGGCGGTGCTAC
AGAGTTCTTGAAGTGGTGGCCTAACTACGGCTACACTAGAAGAACAGTATTTGGTATCTGCGCTCTGCTG
AAGCCAGTTACCTTCGGAAAAAGAGTTGGTAGCTCTTGATCCGGCAAACAAACCACCGCTGGTAGCGGTG
GTTTTTTTGTTTGCAAGCAGCAGATTACGCGCAGAAAAAAAGGATCTCAAGAAGATCCTTTGATCTTTTC
TACGGGGTCTGACGCTCAGTGGAACGAAAACTCACGTTAAGGGATTTTGGTCATGAGATTATCAAAAAGG
ATCTTCACCTAGATCCTTTTAAATTAAAAATGAAGTTTTAAATCAATCTAAAGTATATATGAGTAAACTT
GGTCTGACAGTTACCAATGCTTAATCAGTGAGGCACCTATCTCAGCGATCTGTCTATTTCGTTCATCCAT
AGTTGCCTGACTCCCCGTCGTGTAGATAATTACGATACGGGAGGGCTTACCATCTGGCCCCAGTGCTGCA
ATGATACCGCGAGACCCACGCTCACCGGCTCCAGATTTATCAGCAATAAACCAGCCAGCCGGAAGGGCCG
AGCGCAGAAGTGGTCCTGCAACTTTATCCGCCTCCATCCAGTCTATTAATTGTTGCCGGGAAGCTAGAGT
AAGTAGTTCGCCAGTTAATAGTTTGCGCAACGTTGTTGCCATTGCTACAGGCATCGTGGTGTCACGCTCG
TCGTTTGGTATGGCTTCATTCAGCTCCGGTTCCCAACGATCAAGGCGAGTTACATGATCCCCCATGTTGT
GCAAAAAAGCGGTTAGCTCCTTCGGTCCTCCGATCGTTGTCAGAAGTAAGTTGGCCGCAGTGTTATCACT
CATGGTTATGGCAGCACTGCATAATTCTCTTACTGTCATGCCATCCGTAAGATGCTTTTCTGTGACTGGT
GAGTACTCAACCAAGTCATTCTGAGAATAGTGTATGCGGCGACCGAGTTGCTCTTGCCCGGCGTCAATAC
GGGATAATACCGCGCCACATAGCAGAACTTTAAAAGTGCTCATCATTGGAAAACGTTCTTCGGGGCGAAA
ACTCTCAAGGATCTTACCGCTGTTGAGATCCAGTTCGATGTAACCCACTCGTGCACCCAACTGATCTTCA
GCATCTTTTACTTTCACCAGCGTTTCTGGGTGAGCAAAAACAGGAAGGCAAAATGCCGCAAAAAAGGGAA
TAAGGGCGACACGGAAATGTTGAATACTCATACTCTTCCTTTTTCAATATTATTGAAGCATTTATCAGGG
TTATTGTCTCATGAGCGGATACATATTTGAATGTATTTAGAAAAATAAACAAATAGGGGTTCCGCGCACA
TTTCCCCGAAAAGTGCCACCTGATGCGGTGTGAAATACCGCACAGATGCGTAAGGAGAAAATACCGCATC
AGGAAATTGTAAGCGTTAATATTTTGTTAAAATTCGCGTTAAATTTTTGTTAAATCAGCTCATTTTTTAA
CCAATAGGCCGAAATCGGCAAAATCCCTTATAAATCAAAAGAATAGACCGAGATAGGGT
[37 nt withheld, positions 5660-5696]
AAAGAACGTGGACTCCAACGTCAAAGG
[49 nt withheld, positions 5724-5772]
T
[91 nt withheld, positions 5774-5864]
G
[98 nt withheld, positions 5866-5963]
ACTTAATGCGCCGCTACAGGGCGCGTCCATTCGCCATTCAGGCTGCGCAACTGTTGGGAAGGGCGATCGG
TGCGGGCCTCTTCGCTATTACGCCAGCTGGCGAAAGGGGGATGTGCTGCAAGGCGATTAAGTTGGGTAAC
GCCAGGGTTTTCCCAGTCACGACGTTGTAAAACGACGGCCAGTGAATTGTAATACGACTCACTATA
